>Addgene plasmid #57887 | mKO2-MyosinIIA-C-18 | depositor partial sequence | sequence record 89038 | insert sequence
GTGACCGCTCGAGCCGCTAGCGCTACCGGTCGCCACCATGGTGAGTGTGATTAAACCAGAGATGAAGATG
AGGTACTACATGGACGGCTCCGTCAATGGGCATGAGTTCACAATTGAAGGTGAAGGCACAGGCAGACCTT
ACGAGGGACATCAAGAGATGACACTACGCGTCACAATGGCCGAGGGCGGGCCAATGCCTTTCGCGTTTGA
CTTAGTGTCACACGTGTTCTGTTACGGCCACAGAGTATTTACTAAATATCCAGAAGAGATACCAGACTAT
TTCAAACAAGCATTTCCTGAAGGCCTGTCATGGGAAAGGTCGTTGGAGTTCGAAGATGGTGGGTCCGCTT
CAGTCAGTGCGCATATAAGCCTTAGAGGAAACACCTTCTACCACAAATCCAAATTTACTGGGGTTAACTT
TCCTGCCGATGGTCCTATCATGCAAAACCAAAGTGTTGATTGGGAGCCATCAACCGAGAAAATTACTGCC
AGCGACGGAGTTCTGAAGGGTGATGTTACGATGTACCTAAAACTTGAAGGAGGCGGCAATCACAAATGCC
AAATGAAGACTACTTACAAGGCGGCAAAAGAGATTCTTGAAATGCCAGGAGACCATTACATCGGCCATCG
CCTCGTCAGGAAAACCGAAGGCAACATTACTGAGCAGGTAGAAGATGCAGTAGCTCATAGCTCCGGACTC
AGATCTGGCAGCGGTGGAGGCAGCGCATCCGGCGGAAGCGGAAGCGCTCAGCAGGCTGCAGACAAGTACC
TCTATGTGGATAAAAACTTCATCAATAACCCGCTGGCCCAAGCTGACTGGGCTGCCAAGAAGTTGGTATG
GGTGCCTTCCAGCAAGAATGGCTTTGAACCAGCCAGCCTCAAGGAGGAGGTGGGAGAAGAGGCCATTGTA
GAGCTGGTAGAGAATGGGAAGAAGGTGAAGGTGAACAAGGACGACATCCAGAAGATGAACCCACCCAAGT
TCTCCAAGGTGGAGGACATGGCAGAGCTCACGTGCCTCAACGAAGCTTCGGTGCTGCACAACCTCAAGGA
GCGATACTACTCAGGGCTTATCTACACCTATTCAGGCCTGTTCTGTGTGGTCATCAACCCTTATAAGAAC
CTGCCCATCTACTCAGAGGAGATCGTGGAGATGTACAAGGGCAAGAAGAGGCACGAGATGCCACCCCACA
TCTACGCCATCACAGATACTGCCTACCGGAGCATGATGCAGGACCGGGAAGATCAGTCCATCCTGTGCAC
GGGGGAGTCTGGAGCAGGGAAGACAGAGAACACCAAGAAAGTCATCCAGTACCTGGCACATGTGGCCTCC
TCACACAAGAGCAAGAAGGACCAGGGGGAGTTGGAGCGGCAGCTGCTACAGGCCAACCCTATCCTAGAGG
CCTTTGGAAACGCCAAGACGGTGAAGAATGACAACTCCTCTCGATTCGGTAAATTCATTCGTATCAACTT
TGATGTCAATGGCTACATTGTTGGTGCCAACATTGAGACTTATCTTCTGGAGAAATCTCGTGCTATCCGC
CAAGCCAAAGAGGAGCGGACCTTCCACATCTTCTACTACCTGCTGTCTGGGGCCGGAGAACACCTGAAGA
CTGATCTCCTGTTGGAGCCATACAACAAATACCGCTTCCTGTCCAACGGGCACGTCACCATCCCTGGGCA
GCAGGACAAGGACATGTTCCAGGAGACAATGGAGGCCATGAGAATTATGGGTATCCCAGAGGATGAGCAG
ATGGGCTTGCTGCGGGTCATCTCTGGGGTCCTTCAGCTTGGCAACATTGCCTTCAAGAAGGAGCGGAACA
CTGACCAGGCGTCCATGCCGGACAACACAGCTGCTCAAAAGGTGTCCCACCTCCTGGGGATCAATGTGAC
CGACTTCACCAGAGGCATCCTCACCCCACGCATCAAGGTGGGCAGAGACTATGTGCAGAAGGCGCAGACT
AAAGAGCAGGCTGACTTTGCCATTGAGGCCTTGGCCAAGGCTACCTATGAGCGGATGTTCCGCTGGCTGG
TGCTTCGCATCAACAAAGCTCTGGACAAGACCAAGAGGCAGGGCGCCTCATTTATCGGGATACTGGACAT
CGCTGGCTTTGAAATCTTTGATCTGAACTCCTTCGAGCAGCTGTGCATCAACTACACCAACGAGAAGCTG
CAGCAGCTGTTCAACCACACCATGTTCATCCTGGAGCAGGAGGAGTACCAGCGAGAGGGCATCGAGTGGA
ACTTCATCGACTTCGGCCTGGACCTGCAGCCCTGCATCGACCTCATTGAGAAGCCGGCGGGTCCCCCAGG
CATCCTGGCCCTGCTAGATGAGGAGTGCTGGTTTCCTAAGGCCACTGACAAGAGCTTCGTGGAGAAGGTG
GTGCAGGAGCAGGGCACCCACCCCAAGTTCCAGAAGCCCAAGCAACTGAAGGACAAGGCTGATTTCTGCA
TTATCCACTATGCCGGCAAGGTGGACTATAAAGCTGACGAGTGGCTGATGAAGAACATGGACCCCTTGAA
CGACAACATCGCCACGCTGCTTCACCAGTCCTCAGACAAGTTTGTCTCTGAGCTGTGGAAGGATGTGGAT
CGGATCATTGGCTTGGACCAAGTGGCTGGAATGTCCGAGACAGCACTACCTGGTGCCTTCAAGACCCGGA
AGGGCATGTTCCGTACTGTCGGACAGCTGTACAAGGAGCAGCTGGCCAAGCTCATGGCCACGTTGAGGAA
TACCAACCCCAACTTCGTGCGCTGCATCATTCCCAACCATGAGAAGAAGGCCGGCAAACTGGACCCGCAC
TTGGTGCTGGACCAGCTGCGCTGCAATGGCGTCCTTGAGGGCATCCGGATCTGCCGCCAGGGCTTTCCCA
ACAGGGTGGTCTTCCAGGAGTTCCGGCAGAGGTATGAGATCCTCACCCCCAACTCCATCCCGAAGGGCTT
CATGGATGGCAAGCAAGCGTGTGTGCTCATGATCAAAGCCTTGGAGCTTGACAGCAACCTGTACCGCATC
GGCCAGAGCAAAGTGTTCTTCCGGGCAGGAGTGCTCGCCCACCTGGAGGAAGAGCGGGACCTGAAGATCA
CCGATGTCATCATTGGCTTCCAGGCCTGCTGCAGGGGCTACCTGGCCAGGAAGGCCTTTGCCAAGAGGCA
GCAACAGCTGACCGCCATGAAGGTCCTACAGAGGAACTGTGCTGCGTACCTCAGGCTGCGCAACTGGCAG
TGGTGGAGGCTCTTCACCAAGGTCAAGCCCCTGTTGAACTCAATAAGACATGAGGATGAGCTGTTAGCCA
AGGAGGCGGAACTGACAAAGGTTCGAGAGAAACATCTGGCTGCAGAGAACAGGCTGACAGAGATGGAGAC
GATGCAGTCTCAGCTCATGGCAGAGAAGCTGCAGCTTCAGGAGCAGCTGCAGGCGGAGACAGAGCTGTGT
GCCGAGGCTGAGGAGCTCCGGGCCCGTCTGACAGCGAAGAAGCAGGAGCTGGAGGAGATATGCCATGACC
TGGAGGCCAGGGTGGAGGAGGAGGAGGAGCGCTGCCAGTACCTGCAGGCCGAGAAGAAGAAGATGCAGCA
GAACATCCAGGAACTTGAGGAGCAGTTGGAGGAGGAGGAGAGCGCCCGGCAGAAGCTGCAGCTTGAGAAG
GTGACCACCGAGGCCAAGCTGAAGAAACTGGAGGAGGACCAGATCATCATGGAGGACCAGAACTGCAAAC
TGGCCAAGGAGAAGAAACTGCTGGAAGACAGAGTAGCTGAGTTCACTACCAACCTCATGGAAGAGGAGGA
GAAGTCCAAGAGCCTGGCCAAGCTCAAGAACAAGCACGAGGCAATGATCACCGACCTGGAAGAGCGCCTC
CGTAGGGAGGAGAAGCAGAGGCAGGAGTTGGAGAAGACCCGTCGCAAGCTGGAGGGAGACTCCACAGACC
TCAGTGACCAGATTGCTGAGCTCCAGGCGCAGATAGCAGAGCTCAAGATGCAGCTGGCCAAGAAGGAGGA
GGAGTTGCAGGCTGCCTTGGCCAGAGTGGAAGAAGAAGCTGCTCAGAAGAATATGGCCCTGAAGAAGATC
CGAGAACTGGAAACTCAGATATCTGAGCTCCAGGAGGACCTGGAGTCGGAGCGAGCCTCCAGGAATAAAG
CCGAGAAGCAGAAACGGGATCTGGGAGAGGAGCTGGAGGCGCTGAAGACAGAGCTGGAGGACACGCTGGA
CTCCACGGCTGCCCAGCAGGAGCTGAGGTCGAAGCGTGAGCAGGAGGTGAGCATCCTGAAGAAGACTCTG
GAGGACGAGGCCAAGACCCATGAGGCCCAGATCCAGGAGATGAGGCAGAAGCACTCACAGGCTGTGGAGG
AGCTGGCAGATCAGTTGGAGCAGACGAAGCGGGTAAAAGCTACCCTTGAGAAGGCGAAGCAGACCCTGGA
GAATGAGCGGGGAGAGCTGGCCAATGAGGTGAAGGCCCTGCTGCAAGGCAAGGGCGACTCAGAGCACAAG
CGCAAGAAGGTGGAGGCGCAGCTGCAAGAACTGCAGGTCAAGTTCAGCGAGGGAGAGCGCGTGCGAACCG
AACTGGCCGACAAGGTCACCAAGCTGCAGGTTGAACTGGACAGTGTGACCGGTCTCCTTAGCCAGTCTGA
CAGCAAGTCCAGCAAGCTTACGAAGGACTTCTCTGCGCTGGAGTCCCAGCTTCAGGACACACAGGAGTTG
CTCCAGGAGGAGAACCGGCAGAAGCTGAGCCTGAGCACCAAGCTCAAGCAGATGGAGGATGAGAAAAACT
CCTTCAGGGAGCAGCTGGAGGAGGAGGAGGAGGCCAAGCGCAACTTGGAGAAGCAGATCGCCACGCTCCA
TGCCCAGGTGACCGACATGAAGAAGAAGATGGAGGACGGTGTAGGGTGCCTGGAGACTGCAGAGGAGGCG
AAGCGGAGGCTTCAGAAGGACTTGGAAGGCCTGAGCCAGCGGCTTGAGGAGAAGGTGGCTGCCTACGATA
AGCTGGAGAAGACCAAGACACGGCTGCAGCAGGAGCTGGACGACCTGCTGGTTGACCTGGACCACCAGCG
GCAGAGCGTCTCCAACCTGGAAAAGAAGCAGAAGAAGTTCGACCAGCTCCTAGCCGAGGAGAAGACCATC
TCGGCCAAGTATGCAGAGGAGCGTGACCGAGCTGAGGCTGAGGCCCGTGAGAAGGAGACAAAGGCGCTAT
CACTGGCCCGGGCGCTTGAGGAGGCCATGGAGCAGAAGGCAGAGCTGGAGCGGCTCAACAAGCAGTTCCG
CACGGAGATGGAGGACCTCATGAGCTCCAAGGATGACGTGGGCAAGAGTGTCCACGAGCTGGAGAAGTCC
AAGCGGGCCTTGGAGCAGCAGGTGGAGGAGATGAAGACCCAGCTGGAGGAGCTGGAGGATGAGCTGCAGG
CCACGGAGGATGCCAAGCTCCGCCTGGAGGTGAACCTGCAGGCCATGAAGGCCCAGTTTGAGCGGGATCT
GCAGGGCCGGGATGAACAGAGCGAGGAGAAGAAGAAGCAGCTGGTCAGACAGGTGCGGGAGATGGAGGCG
GAGCTGGAGGATGAGAGGAAGCAGCGCTCCATGGCCATGGCCGCACGCAAGAAACTGGAGATGGATCTGA
AGGACCTGGAGGCACACATTGACACAGCCAATAAGAACCGGGAAGAGGCCATCAAACAGCTGCGGAAGCT
TCAGGCCCAGATGAAGGACTGCATGCGGGAGCTGGACGACACGCGCGCCTCCCGGGAGGAGATCCTGGCG
CAGGCCAAGGAGAATGAGAAGAAGCTGAAGAGCATGGAGGCCGAGATGATTCAGCTGCAGGAGGAACTGG
CAGCTGCTGAGCGTGCTAAGCGTCAGGCCCAACAGGAACGGGACGAGCTGGCTGATGAGATCGCCAACAG
CAGTGGCAAAGGGGCCCTAGCATTAGAGGAGAAGCGGCGACTGGAGGCCCGCATTGCCCTGCTGGAGGAG
GAGCTGGAGGAGGAACAGGGCAACACGGAGCTGATCAACGATCGGCTGAAGAAGGCCAACCTGCAGATCG
ACCAAATAAACACCGACCTGAACCTGGAACGCAGCCACGCACAGAAGAATGAGAATGCGCGACAGCAGCT
GGAACGCCAGAACAAGGAGCTCAAGGCCAAGCTGCAGGAAATGGAGAGTGCTGTCAAGTCCAAATACAAG
GCCTCCATCGCGGCCTTGGAGGCCAAAATTGCACAGCTGGAGGAACAGCTGGACAACGAGACCAAGGAGC
GCCAGGCAGCCTCCAAGCAGGTGCGCCGGACGGAGAAGAAGCTGAAGGACGTGCTGCTGCAGGTGGAGGA
CGAGCGGAGGAACGCGGAACAGTTCAAGGACCAGGCTGACAAGGCGTCCACCCGCCTGAAGCAGCTTAAA
CGGCAGCTAGAGGAGGCTGAAGAGGAGGCCCAGCGGGCCAATGCCTCACGCCGGAAGCTGCAGCGTGAGC
TGGAAGATGCCACAGAGACCGCTGATGCTATGAACCGCGAGGTCAGCTCCCTGAAGAACAAACTGAGGCG
TGGGGACCTGCCATTTGTCGTGACTCGCCGAATTGTTCGGAAAGGCACTGGCGACTGCTCAGACGAGGAG
GTCGACGGTAAAGCAGATGGGGCCGATGCCAAGGCAGCTGAATAGGAATTCTGCAGTCGACGGTACCGCG
GGCCCGGGATCCACCGGATCTAGATAACTGATCATAATCAGCCATACCAC
