>Addgene plasmid #57887 | mKO2-MyosinIIA-C-18 | addgene partial sequence | sequence record 102019 | CMV-F 5'-CGCAAATGGGCGGTAGGCGTG-3'
GTGACCGCTCGAGCCGCTAGCGCTACCGGTCGCCACCATGGTGAGTGTGATTAAACCAGAGATGAAGATG
AGGTACTACATGGACGGCTCCGTCAATGGGCATGAGTTCACAATTGAAGGTGAAGGCACAGGCAGACCTT
ACGAGGGACATCAAGAGATGACACTACGCGTCACAATGGCCGAGGGCGGGCCAATGCCTTTCGCGTTTGA
CTTAGTGTCACACGTGTTCTGTTACGGCCACAGAGTATTTACTAAATATCCAGAAGAGATACCAGACTAT
TTCAAACAAGCATTTCCTGAAGGCCTGTCATGGGAAAGGTCGTTGGAGTTCGAAGATGGTGGGTCCGCTT
CAGTCAGTGCGCATATAAGCCTTAGAGGAAACACCTTCTACCACAAATCCAAATTTACTGGGGTTAACTT
TCCTGCCGATGGTCCTATCATGCAAAACCAAAGTGTTGATTGGGAGCCATCAACCGAGAAAATTACTGCC
AGCGACGGAGTTCTGAAGGGTGATGTTACGATGTACCTAAAACTTGAAGGAGGCGGCAATCACAAATGCC
AAATGAAGACTACTTACAAGGCGGCAAAAGAGATTCTTGAAATGCCAGGAGACCATTACATCGGCCATCG
CCTCGTCAGGAAAACCGAAGGCAACATTACTGAGCAGGTAGAAGATGCAGTAGCTCATAGCTCCGGACTC
AGATCTGGCAGCGGTGGAGGCAGCGCATCCGGCGGAAGCGGAAGCGCTCAGCAGGCTGCAGACAAGTACC
TCTATGTGGATAAAAACTTCATCAATAACCCGCTGGCCCAAGCTGACTGG
