[The description below was written by a language model from this plasmid's Addgene catalogue record.]
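Description:
mKO2-MyosinIIA-C-18 is a mammalian expression plasmid built on the mKO2-C1 backbone (about 4.75 kb without insert), a C1-style fluorescent protein fusion vector. It is maintained in E. coli as a high-copy plasmid under kanamycin selection, and it carries a neomycin resistance marker so that transfected mammalian cells can be selected with G418. The record does not include a feature table, so details such as the specific origin of replication and the exact polyadenylation signal are not listed. The use of an SV40 polyA reverse sequencing primer suggests an SV40 polyadenylation signal lies downstream of the insert.

The payload is mouse (M. musculus) Myosin IIA, the non-muscle myosin II heavy chain isoform, expressed from the CMV promoter for strong constitutive transcription in mammalian cells. The orange fluorescent protein mKO2 (monomeric Kusabira Orange 2) is supplied by the backbone and sits at the N terminus of the myosin, so the product is a single mKO2-Myosin IIA fusion protein. The "C-18" in the name probably denotes the C-type fusion arrangement and an 18-residue linker between the two parts, but the record does not state this explicitly, nor does it give the cloning method or the insert size.

The construct is catalogued as a cytoskeletal localization marker, with excitation at 551 nm and emission at 565 nm. It is typically used in transient or stable transfection to visualise myosin IIA-containing structures of the actomyosin cytoskeleton by fluorescence microscopy. Its orange emission allows it to be combined with spectrally separated green or far-red probes.
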