Addgene plasmid #57887: mKO2-MyosinIIA-C-18
Purpose: Localization: Cytoskeleton, Excitation: 551, Emission: 565
Depositing lab: Michael Davidson.
Backbone
  Vector backbone: mKO2-C1
  Backbone size w/o insert (bp): 4750
  Vector type: Mammalian Expression
  Selectable markers: Neomycin (select with G418)
Growth in bacteria
  Bacterial resistance: Kanamycin, 50 μg/mL
  Growth temperature: 37°C
  Growth strain: DH5alpha
  Copy number: High Copy
Gene/Insert
  Gene/Insert name: MyosinIIA (alt name: AJ312390)
  Species: M. musculus (mouse)
  Promoter: CMV
  Tag / fusion protein: mKO2 (N terminal on backbone)
  Cloning method: Unknown
  Sequencing primers: 5′ CMV-F; 3′ SV40pA-R
Terms and licenses: Academic/Nonprofit Terms; Industry Terms: Not Available to Industry
Depositor comments: . Excitation = 551; Emission = 565
How to cite: mKO2-MyosinIIA-C-18 was a gift from Michael Davidson (Addgene plasmid # 57887 ; http://n2t.net/addgene:57887 ; RRID:Addgene_57887)
